>Addgene plasmid #177660 | pT7C-HSPA1L | addgene full sequence | sequence record 350547 | Addgene NGS Result
TAATACGACTCACTATAGGGAGACCACAACGGTTTCCCTCTAGAAATAATTTTGTTTAACTTTAAGAAGG
AGATATACCATGGGCAGCAGCCATCATCATCATCATCACAGCAGCGGCCTGGTGCCGCGCGGCAGCCATA
TGACTAGTATGGCTACTGCCAAGGGAATCGCCATAGGCATCGACCTGGGCACCACCTACTCCTGTGTGGG
GGTGTTCCAGCACGGCAAGGTGGAGATCATCGCCAACGACCAGGGCAACCGCACCACCCCCAGCTACGTG
GCCTTCACAGACACCGAGCGGCTCATTGGGGATGCGGCCAAGAACCAGGTAGCAATGAACCCCCAGAACA
CTGTTTTTGATGCTAAACGTCTGATCGGCAGGAAATTTAATGATCCTGTTGTACAAGCAGATATGAAACT
TTGGCCTTTTCAAGTGATTAATGAAGGAGGCAAGCCCAAAGTCCTTGTGTCCTACAAAGGGGAGAATAAA
GCTTTCTACCCTGAGGAAATCTCTTCGATGGTATTGACTAAGTTGAAGGAGACTGCTGAGGCCTTTTTGG
GCCACCCTGTCACCAATGCAGTGATTACCGTGCCAGCCTATTTCAATGACTCTCAACGTCAGGCTACTAA
GGATGCAGGTGTGATTGCTGGACTTAACGTGCTAAGAATCATCAATGAGCCCACGGCTGCTGCCATTGCC
TATGGTTTAGATAAAGGAGGTCAGGGAGAACGACATGTCCTGATTTTTGATCTGGGTGGAGGCACATTTG
ATGTGTCAATTCTGACCATAGATGATGGGATTTTTGAGGTAAAGGCCACTGCTGGGGACACTCACCTGGG
CGGGGAGGACTTTGACAACAGGCTTGTGAGCCACTTCGTGGAGGAGTTCAAGAGGAAACACAAAAAGGAC
ATCAGCCAGAACAAGCGAGCCGTGAGGCGGCTGCGCACCGCCTGCGAGAGGGCCAAGAGGACCCTGTCGT
CCAGCACCCAGGCCAACCTAGAAATTGATTCACTTTATGAAGGCATTGACTTCTATACATCCATCACCAG
AGCTCGATTTGAAGAGTTGTGTGCAGACCTGTTTAGGGGTACCTTGGAGCCTGTAGAAAAAGCGCTTCGG
GATGCCAAGATGGATAAGGCTAAAATCCATGACATTGTTTTAGTAGGGGGCTCCACCCGCATCCCCAAGG
TGCAGCGGCTGCTTCAGGACTACTTCAATGGACGTGATCTCAACAAGAGCATCAACCCTGATGAGGCCGT
AGCATATGGGGCTGCGGTACAAGCAGCCATCCTGATGGGGGACAAGTCTGAGAAGGTACAGGACCTGCTG
CTGCTGGACGTGGCTCCCCTGTCCCTGGGGCTGGAGACGGCTGGGGGCGTGATGACTGCCCTGATAAAGC
GCAACTCCACCATCCCCACCAAGCAGACACAGATCTTCACCACCTACTCTGACAACCAACCCGGGGTGCT
GATCCAGGTGTATGAGGGCGAGAGGGCCATGACAAAGGACAACAACCTGCTGGGGCGGTTTGACCTGACT
GGAATCCCTCCAGCACCCAGGGGAGTTCCTCAGATCGAGGTGACGTTTGACATTGATGCCAATGGTATTC
TCAATGTCACAGCCACGGACAAGAGCACCGGCAAGGTGAACAAGATCACCATCACCAATGACAAGGGCCG
CCTGAGCAAGGAGGAGATTGAGCGCATGGTTCTGGATGCTGAGAAATATAAAGCTGAAGATGAGGTCCAG
AGGGAGAAAATTGCTGCAAAGAATGCCTTAGAATCCTATGCTTTTAACATGAAGAGTGTCGTGAGTGATG
AAGGTTTGAAGGGCAAGATTAGTGAGTCTGATAAAAATAAAATATTGGATAAATGCAACGAGCTCCTTTC
GTGGCTGGAGGTCAATCAACTGGCAGAGAAAGATGAGTTTGATCATAAGAGAAAGGAATTGGAGCAGATG
TGTAACCCTATCATCACAAAACTCTACCAAGGAGGATGCACTGGGCCTGCCTGCGGAACAGGGTATGTGC
CTGGAAGGCCTGCCACAGGCCCCACAATTGAAGAAGTAGATTAAAAGGGCGAATTCTGCAGATATCCATC
ACACTGGCGGCCGCTCGAGTGATCCGGCTGCTAACAAAGCCCGAAAGGAAGCTGAGTTGGCTGCTGCC
[37 nt withheld, positions 2169-2205]
AGATTGTATAAGCAAATATTTAAATTGTAAGCGTTAATATTTTGTTAAAATTCGCGTTAAATTTTTGTTA
AATCAGCTCATTTTTTAACCAATAGGCCGAAATCGGCAAAATCCCTTATAAATCAAAAGAATAGACCGAG
ATAGGGTTGAGTTTGTTCCAGTTTGGAACAAGAGTCCACTATTAAAGAACGTGGACTCCAACGTCAAAGG
[49 nt withheld, positions 2416-2464]
T
[91 nt withheld, positions 2466-2556]
G
[124 nt withheld, positions 2558-2681]
GGGGATCAATTCTTGAAGACGAAAGGGCCTCGTGATACGCCTATTTTTATAGGTTAATGTCATGATAATA
ATGGTTTCTTAGACGTCAGGTGGCACTTTTCGGGGAAATGTGCGCGGAACCCCTATTTGTTTATTTTTCT
AAATACATTCAAATATGTATCCGCTCATGAGACAATAACCCTGATAAATGCTTCAATAATATTGAAAAAG
GAAGAGTATGAGTATTCAACATTTCCGTGTCGCCCTTATTCCCTTTTTTGCGGCATTTTGCCTTCCTGTT
TTTGCTCACCCAGAAACGCTGGTGAAAGTAAAAGATGCTGAAGATCAGTTGGGTGCACGAGTGGGTTACA
TCGAACTGGATCTCAACAGCGGTAAGATCCTTGAGAGTTTTCGCCCCGAAGAACGTTTTCCAATGATGAG
CACTTTTAAAGTTCTGCTATGTGGCGCGGTATTATCCCGTGTTGACGCCGGGCAAGAGCAACTCGGTCGC
CGCATACACTATTCTCAGAATGACTTGGTTGAGTACTCACCAGTCACAGAAAAGCATCTTACGGATGGCA
TGACAGTAAGAGAATTATGCAGTGCTGCCATAACCATGAGTGATAACACTGCGGCCAACTTACTTCTGAC
AACGATCGGAGGACCGAAGGAGCTAACCGCTTTTTTGCACAACATGGGGGATCATGTAACTCGCCTTGAT
CGTTGGGAACCGGAGCTGAATGAAGCCATACCAAACGACGAGCGTGACACCACGATGCCTGCAGCAATGG
CAACAACGTTGCGCAAACTATTAACTGGCGAACTACTTACTCTAGCTTCCCGGCAACAATTAATAGACTG
GATGGAGGCGGATAAAGTTGCAGGACCACTTCTGCGCTCGGCCCTTCCGGCTGGCTGGTTTATTGCTGAT
AAATCTGGAGCCGGTGAGCGTGGGTCTCGCGGTATCATTGCAGCACTGGGGCCAGATGGTAAGCCCTCCC
GTATCGTAGTTATCTACACGACGGGGAGTCAGGCAACTATGGATGAACGAAATAGACAGATCGCTGAGAT
AGGTGCCTCACTGATTAAGCATTGGTAACTGTCAGACCAAGTTTACTCATATATACTTTAGATTGATTTA
AAACTTCATTTTTAATTTAAAAGGATCTAGGTGAAGATCCTTTTTGATAATCTCATGACCAAAATCCCTT
AACGTGAGTTTTCGTTCCACTGAGCGTCAGACCCCGTAGAAAAGATCAAAGGATCTTCTTGAGATCCTTT
TTTTCTGCGCGTAATCTGCTGCTTGCAAACAAAAAAACCACCGCTACCAGCGGTGGTTTGTTTGCCGGAT
CAAGAGCTACCAACTCTTTTTCCGAAGGTAACTGGCTTCAGCAGAGCGCAGATACCAAATACTGTCCTTC
TAGTGTAGCCGTAGTTAGGCCACCACTTCAAGAACTCTGTAGCACCGCCTACATACCTCGCTCTGCTAAT
CCTGTTACCAGTGGCTGCTGCCAGTGGCGATAAGTCGTGTCTTACCGGGTTGGACTCAAGACGATAGTTA
CCGGATAAGGCGCAGCGGTCGGGCTGAACGGGGGGTTCGTGCACACAGCCCAGCTTGGAGCGAACGACCT
ACACCGAACTGAGATACCTACAGCGTGAGCTATGAGAAAGCGCCACGCTTCCCGAAGGGAGAAAGGCGGA
CAGGTATCCGGTAAGCGGCAGGGTCGGAACAGGAGAGCGCACGAGGGAGCTTCCAGGGGGAAACGCCTGG
TATCTTTATAGTCCTGTCGGGTTTCGCCACCTCTGACTTGAGCGTCGATTTTTGTGATGCTCGTCAGGGG
GGCGGAGCCTATGGAAAAACGCCAGCAACGCGGCCTTTTTACGGTTCCTGGCCTTTTGCTGGCCTTTTGC
TCACATGTTCTTTCCTGCGTTATCCCCTGATTCTGTGGATAACCGTATTACCGCCTTTGAGTGAGCTGAT
ACCGCTCGCCGCAGCCGAACGACCGAGCGCAGCGAGTCAGTGAGCGAGGAAGCGGAAGAGCGCCTGATGC
GGTATTTTCTCCTTACGCATCTGTGCGGTATTTCACACCGCAATGGTGCACTCTCAGTACAATCTGCTCT
GATGCCGCATAGTTAAGCCAGTATACACTCCGCTATCGCTACGTGACTGGGTCATGGCTGCGCCCCGACA
CCCGCCAACACCCGCTGACGCGCCCTGACGGGCTTGTCTGCTCCCGGCATCCGCTTACAGACAAGCTGTG
ACCGTCTCCGGGAGCTGCATGTGTCAGAGGTTTTCACCGTCATCACCGAAACGCGCGAGGCAGTCGATCG
ACGCTCTCCCTTATGCGACTCCTGCATTAGGAAGCAGCCCAGTAGTAGGTTGAGGCCGTTGAGCACCGCC
GCCGCAAGGAATGGTGCATGCAAGGAGATGGCGCCCAACAGTCCCCCGGCCACGGGGCCTGCCACCATAC
CCACGCCGAAACAAGCGCTCATGAGCCCGAAGTGGCGAGCCCGATCTTCCCCATCGGTGATGTCGGCGAT
ATAGGCGCCAGCAACCGCACCTGTGGCGCCGGTGATGCCGGCCACGATGCGTCCGGCGTAGAGGATCGAG
ATCTCGATCCCGCGAAAT
Features (pLannotate 1.2.2; 13 found; start..end, strand, type, name):
      1..19      +  promoter       T7 promoter: promoter for bacteriophage T7 RNA polymerase
     51..73      +  RBS            RBS: efficient ribosome binding site from bacteriophage T7 gene 10 (Olins and Rangwala, 1989)
     92..108     +  CDS            capTEV™ (fragment): composite tag for in vivo biotinylation, TEV protease cleavage, and 6xHis tagging
    119..136     +  CDS            thrombin site: thrombin recognition and cleavage site
    149..2071    +  CDS            HSPA1L: HS71L_HUMAN - Experimental evidence at protein level: Swiss-Prot protein existence level 1. Molecular chaperone implicated in a wide variety of cellular processes, including protection of the proteome from stress, folding and transport of newly synthesized polypeptides, activation of proteolysis of misfolded proteins and the formation and dissociation of protein complexes. Plays a pivotal role in the protein quality control system, ensuring the correct folding of proteins, the re-folding of misfolded proteins and controlling the targeting of proteins for subsequent degradation. This is achieve
   2127..2171    +  CDS            SET1 (fragment) (sequence partly withheld): solubility-enhancement tag derived from T7 phage gene 10B
   2169..2681    -  rep_origin     M13 ori (sequence partly withheld): M13 bacteriophage origin of replication; arrow indicates direction of (+) strand synthesis
   2794..2898    +  promoter       AmpR promoter: bla
   2899..3759    +  CDS            AmpR: β-lactamase; bla; confers resistance to ampicillin, carbenicillin, and related antibiotics
   3930..4518    +  rep_origin     ori: high-copy-number ColE1/pMB1/pBR322/pUC origin of replication
   4704..4843    -  misc_feature   bom: basis of mobility region from pBR322
   4945..4984    -  CDS            rop (fragment): Rop protein, which maintains plasmids at low copy number; rop
   4989..5268    -  CDS            TcR (fragment): tetracycline efflux protein; tet; confers resistance to tetracycline
