[The description below was written by a language model from this plasmid's Addgene catalogue record and pLannotate feature annotations shown in this document.]
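Description:
pT7C-HSPA1L is a bacterial expression plasmid for producing recombinant human HSPA1L, a member of the HSP70 molecular chaperone family involved in protein folding and quality control. It is built on the 3.35 kb pT7C backbone, and the sequenced construct totals about 5.3 kb. It is propagated in E. coli under ampicillin selection, with β-lactamase driven by its own promoter, and it replicates from a ColE1/pMB1-type origin. The catalogue lists it as low copy. The backbone shows pBR322 ancestry: it carries a bom mobility region and residual fragments of rop and the tetracycline resistance gene, neither expected to be functional. An M13 phage origin is also annotated, which in principle permits single-stranded DNA rescue with helper phage.

In the expression cassette, a T7 promoter is followed by the efficient ribosome binding site from phage T7 gene 10. Downstream is a backbone-encoded N-terminal 6xHis tag (picked up by the annotation software as a fragment of a composite tag) and a thrombin cleavage site, fused to the roughly 1.9 kb HSPA1L open reading frame cloned between SpeI and XhoI sites. A short match to T7 gene 10B-derived sequence lies downstream of the insert. It is probably backbone remnant rather than part of the product, though the record does not clarify this.

Transcription requires T7 RNA polymerase, so protein is made in a DE3 lysogen host. The His tag allows nickel affinity purification, and thrombin can remove the tag afterwards. The insert was cloned from a cDNA library and may carry silent nucleotide changes, but it was sequence-verified and corrected to encode the consensus amino acid sequence. The plasmid was deposited with a study of gene networks underlying regional resistance to tauopathy in Alzheimer's disease.
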