Addgene plasmid #177660: pT7C-HSPA1L
Purpose: Recombinant protein synthesis of human HSPA1L
Depositing lab: Jeff Kuret. Depositing organization: Ohio State University. Publication: Identification of gene networks mediating regional resistance to tauopathy in late-onset Alzheimer's disease. Ayoub CA, Wagner CS, Kuret J. PLoS Genet. 2023 Mar 27;19(3):e1010681. doi: 10.1371/journal.pgen.1010681. eCollection 2023 Mar. PubMed 36972319.
Backbone
  Vector backbone: pT7C
  Backbone size w/o insert (bp): 3352
  Vector type: Bacterial Expression
Growth in bacteria
  Bacterial resistance: Ampicillin, 100 μg/mL
  Growth temperature: 37°C
  Growth strain: DH5alpha
  Growth instructions: To produce protein, express in BL21(DE3) Codon Plus RIL. Purify by Ni IMAC and SEC.
  Copy number: Low Copy
Gene/Insert
  Gene/Insert name: HSPA1L (alt name: NP_005518.3)
  Species: H. sapiens (human)
  Insert size (bp): 1926
  Entrez Gene: HSPA1L (a.k.a. HSP70-1L, HSP70-HOM, HSP70T, hum70t)
  Promoter: T7
  Tag / fusion protein: 6xHis-Thrombin (N terminal on backbone)
  Cloning method: Restriction Enzyme; 5′ cloning site SpeI (not destroyed); 3′ cloning site XhoI (not destroyed)
  Sequencing primers: 5′ TAATACGACTCACTATAGGG; 3′ GATTATCAACCGGGGTGGCA
Terms and licenses: Academic/Nonprofit Terms; Industry Terms: Not Available to Industry
Depositor comments: Genes were cloned from a cDNA library and may contain silent mutations. However, all inserts were sequence-verified and any nucleotide changes were mutagenized to encode the consensus amino acid sequence.
How to cite: pT7C-HSPA1L was a gift from Jeff Kuret (Addgene plasmid # 177660 ; http://n2t.net/addgene:177660 ; RRID:Addgene_177660)
